>Addgene plasmid #146031 | pAc5.1B-lambdaN-HA-DmCup-4Ala-mut_C | depositor full sequence | sequence record 288476 | Full Sequence
CTTCAAGGAATTAATTCTATATTCTAAAAACACAAATGATACTTCTAAAAAAAATCATGAATGGCATCAA
CTCTGAATCAAATCTTTGCAGATGCACCTACTTCTCATTTCCACTGTCACATCATTTTTCCAGATCTCGC
TGCCTGTTATGTGGCCCACAAACCAAGACACGTTTTATGGCCATTAAAGCTGGCTGATCGTCGCCAAACA
CCAAATACATATCAATATGTACATTCGAGAAAGAAGCGATCAAAGAAGCGTCTTCGGGCGAGTAGGAGAA
TGCGGAGGAGAAGGAGAACGAGCTGATCTAGTATCTCTCCACAATCCAATGCCAACTGACCAACTGGCCA
TATTCGGAGCAATTTGAAGCCAATTTCCATCGCCTGGCGATCGCTCCATTCTTGGCTATATGTTTTTCAC
CGTTCCCGGGGCCATTTTCAAAGACTCGTCGGTAAGATAAGATTGTGTCACTCGCTGTCTCTCTTCATTT
GTCGAAGAATGCTGAGGAATTTCGCGATGACGTCGGCGAGTATTTTGAAGAATGAGAATAATTTGTATTT
ATACGAAAATCAGTTAGTGGAATTTTCTACAAAAACATGTTATCTATAGATAATTTTGTTGCAAAATATG
TTGACTATGACAAAGATTGTATGTATATACCTTTAATGTATTCTCATTTTCTTATGTATTTATAATGGCA
ATGATGATACTGATGATATTTTAAGATGATGCCAGACCACAGGCTGATTTCTGCGTCTTTTGCCGAACGC
AGTGCATGTGCGGTTGTTGTTTTTTGGAATAGTTTCAATTTTCGGACTGTCCGCTTTGATTTCAGTTTCT
TGGCTTATTCAAAAAGCAAAGTAAAGCCAAAAAAGCGAGATGGCAATACCAAATGCGGCAAAACGGTAGT
GGAAGGAAAGGGGTGCGGGGCAGCGGAAGGAAGGGTGGGGCGGGGCGTGGCGGGGTCTGTGGCTGGGCGC
GACGTCACCGACGTTGGAGCCACTCCTTTGACCATGTGTGCGTGTGTGTATTATTCGTGTCTCGCCACTC
GCCGGTTGTTTTTTTCTTTTTATCTCGCTCTCTCTAGCGCCATCTCGTACGCATGCTCAACGCACCGCAT
GTTGCCGTGTCCTTTATGCGTCATTTTGGCTCGAAATAGGCAATTATTTAAACAAAGATTAGTCAACGAA
AACGCTAAAATAAATAAGTCTACAATATGGTTACTTATTGCCATGTGTGTGCAGCCAACGATAGCAACAA
AAGCAACAACACAGTGGCTTTCCCTCTTTCACTTTTTGTTTGCAAGCGCGTGCGAGCAAGACGGCACGAC
CGGCAAACGCAATTACGCTGACAAAGAGCAGACGAAGTTTTGGCCGAAAAACATCAAGGCGCCTGATACG
AATGCATTTGCAATAACAATTGCGATATTTAATATTGTTTATGAAGCTGTTTGACTTCAAAACACACAAA
AAAAAAAATAAAACAAATTATTTGAAAGAGAATTAGGAATCGGACAGCTTATCGTTACGGGCTAACAGCA
CACCGAGACGAAATAGCTTACCTGACGTCACAGCCTCTGGAAGAACTGCCGCCAAGCAGAGAGAGAGAGA
AAAAGAGGGAGAGCAGCTTAGACCGCATGTGCTTGTGTGTGAGGCGTCTCTCTCTTCGTCTCCTGTTTGC
GCAAACGCATAGACTGCACTGAGAAAATCGATTACCTATTTTTTATGAATGAATATTTGCACTATTACTA
TTCAAAACTATTAAGATAGCAATCACATTCAATAGCCAAATACTATACCACCTGAGCGATGCAACGAAAT
GATCAATTTGAGCAAAAATGCTGCATATTTAGGACGGCATCATTATAGAAATGCTTCTTGCTGTGTACTT
TTCTCTCGTCTGGCAGCTGTTTCGCCGTTATTGTTAAAACCGGCTTAAGTTAGGTGTGTTTTCTACGACT
AGTGATGCCCCTACTAGAAGATGTGTGTTGCACAAATGTCCCTGAATAACCAATTTGAAGTGCAGATAGC
AGTAAACGTAAGCTAATATGAATATTATTTAACTGTAATGTTTTAATATCGCTGGACATTACTAATAAAC
CCACTATAAACACATGTACATATGTATGTTTTGGCATACAATGAGTAGTTGGGGAAAAAATGTGTAAAAG
CACCGTGACCATCACAGCATAAAGATAACCAGCTGAAGTATCGAATATGAGTAACCCCCAAATTGAATCA
CATGCCGCAACTGATAGGACCCATGGAAGTACACTCTTCATGGCGATATACAAGACACACACAAGCACGA
ACACCCAGTTGCGGAGGAAATTCTCCGTAAATGAAAACCCAATCGGCGAACAATTCATACCCATATATGG
TAAAAGTTTTGAACGCGACTTGAGAGCGGAGAGCATTGCGGCTGATAAGGTTTTAGCGCTAAGCGGGCTT
TATAAAACGGGCTGCGGGACCAGTTTTCATATCACTACCGTTTGAGTTCTTGTGCTGTGTGGATACTCCT
CCCGACACAAAGCCGCTCCATCAGCCAGCAGTCGTCTAATCCAGAGACCCCGGATCGGGGTACCAACATG
GACGCACAAACACGACGACGTGAGCGTCGCGCTGAGAAACAAGCTCAATGGAAAGCTGCAAACGGTGGAT
CTCCTCCACATATGGCTTACCCATACGATGTTCCAGATTACGCTCCTCCAAGCTTGAATTCTGCAGATAT
CATGGACCCTATGAAAGAGGAGGCGATCGAATTGAATGGCCATGCTATGCAAATGGCCGAAGCTGAGCAA
GAAAATGGCGCTGGCGCCCTGAAAATTGCCACCAATGCGGGTGCAACCGATCGTCCAGCGCATCAGCAGC
TTCCGCTGCCAGTCGAAGATCAGCAGGATGAGGTGCTGACCCCCGCTGAGAAGGGCAAGTTCGAGTACCC
GCCCCCTCCACCGCCACCAACTCCAGTCCAGGCTCCGCTAGCCACCAAGGCCACCGCTCTGAATGCCAGT
CAAGAGCATGACGACGACGAGGCCAACTCCGAGAAGTGGGAGGATCCGTGCGCTCCGCCCCCGCCTCCTC
CGCTGCCGACTAGCGCTTTCCTGGCCACCGGACTGGGCTACCTCAAGCTGCCCGCCTTCAAGCTGAAGGA
CGCACTGGAGAAGGCCATCACCAAGTTGGAGGCCAACAAGCGGACGCTAAAGGCCAGCCCTGAGTCTTCT
CGTTCCATCAAAAACAAGAATGTGGTGGCCCTGGAGATGTTACCCAGGCGCTCAAACCCAGAAACGATCG
GCGATGGATCCATGTTGGCATCCACATCCACGGCTGTTATGCTGCAGACCAAAAAGCCCGCCGTTATTGT
GGAGATGGAGAGGCGTTGTAAGATCATCAATTTACTGGCCAAACAGAATCAAATCCTCGAATCCATTTCG
GGGGAGGCCATTCCGATGCATGGACCCTCGAAGCATCTGCACGAGGACGAGGGTCTGACCCTGCAAGTTC
TCTCGGCCCGAGCATCCACACCGTACACACAGCCCTCCAGCATGTTGTCCTGCACGGCCGTTAGTTGTGA
CCTGGAGCACGATTCGCCGCGGAAGCAAGTGGCCAGCAAGGAGGCCGTGCCGGAGCAGCAGTCTAGTCAG
GTGCAGCAAAAGCGTCCACCCAGCACAGGCATTCACAAGCCAGGAAGTCTGCGAGCACCCAAGGCTGTTC
GTCCTACTACTGCTCCGGTGGTCAGCAGCAAGCCGGTCAAGAGCGCTACCCGCTCCCGCGCGATGGACAT
TCGCAACGGGATGTTCAATGCCCTGATGCACAGGTCCAAGGAGAGCTTTGTGATGCCTCGCATCGCCACC
TGCGACGACATTGAGGCGGAGGGAAGGGCTCGCCGCATGAATATTTGGCGCACCTCGGACGGCACAAGAT
TCCGGACCCGCTCCACCACAGCTAACTTAAACATGAACAACAACAACAACAATGAGTGCATGCCTGCCTT
CTTCAAAAACAAAAATAAGCCGAACCTAATCAGTGACGAGTCCATCATCCAGAGCCAACCGCCCCAGCCG
CAAACGGAGTTCCAAGATCCGGCCATTGTTAACCAAAGACGCATTGGCAGCGGTCGCTTAAACCATTCCA
AGTGGGGTTACAACGACGAAGACTACCACTCGTACCACAATGGCAAGTCGCAGCATATGGAGGAGGTCAA
CTCGAAGAACAGCAAAAACATGACGGTGCTGCAGTTCTTCGACAACGGCGAGATCAGCAGTCAGCCTCAA
AGACGGCCGAACACTCCTGTGATGGGGATGTCTATCAATCGATCCGAGAACGACACCCTGCACTCGAACG
AGTCCAGTGAAGATTTGAGTCGCGCCAACGAGAACTATGTAAAGCGCGTAATGTCTGGATTCCTGGTTGT
ATCGAAGCCCAAGTCACGAGATGTCGAGGATAGACATCACCGGCGGTACAGGAACCAGAACGAGGAGCCT
GAGTGGTTTAGCTGTGGACCCACGTCTAGACTGGACACTATAGAGTTGTGTGGGTTCGATGAGGACGAGG
AGAAAATGCTAAAGGAGGGCAACAAAAACCACGGATTAGGCGAAACAGAGCGAGAAACGTCAAAACAAAA
GATGGACCATAAGTACAAATGGACGCATGCGGAGCCGATGGGTCGAAGCAAATACATGCCCAAACACGAC
ACTAACAATAATCATAACGTGGAGAACATGAATAATGTTATGGCTACCGAGCATCAGCAACAAAAGGAAG
AGAAACGCCCAGGCAGTGGCCGTTCGTTTCAGTTTGATAAGTTCAATCAAAGCCAACAGAATTACGAGAG
TAGCAGTTATGTTAATCACCAACAGCCGCCGCAAACGCAGCCTCAGCAAATGCAGCAGCAATCGAACACA
AACACGAACAACTCTAAATTCATGTCATTCTTTGCCAATGAGGGGAACTCCTCGTCTTCTTCGCTGAACG
AGTTTTTCAAGCAGGCCATTAACCAGGGTCATGGCAACAATCCGGAGCAGCCCAAATCGTTGGGCCACAT
CGGACAGATGCCTTCGGTGGATCAGCTGGAGGCCAAATGGCGTCGAAACTCACTGAACAATGTTGGCGAG
ACTGCCAACAAGCAGACTGATAACTTCCAGAAGCTAATTGGGTCTCTTTCTTCGGCTAAGCCACAGTCAC
AGGCGGTTGGCTATGATGCCATCTCCAACTTTATAATGCAGCAACAGCAGTACCAGCAGCAGCAACAGAA
GCAGCACCTCATCATACAGCAGCAGCAGCAACAGACCGCCTTTTTGGCGAGCCTGCAGCTGAAGGCGATC
CTCGGCCGGGCCGACACCCAATTGCTACTGCTCCGTCTGACTAAAGGGGAAATATCCAAGCACGGATTGC
TGGTGCAGTTGGCCAACCCACGCTTGACGGACATGGATCGCGAGGCCATCACTGCTGTATTGCAGTTCAC
CAACACCCAGCAGCAGCAGCAGCAGCACAAGCAGCAGCTGGACATGCTCTCAAGCACGGTCATCGCCAGC
CAGTTGCAGAATCTCCACAACTTGGCCATTGTCCAGCAGACTCTTGCAGCCAGGCAGCAGCCGCAGCATA
ATCCACAGACGCAGGCGCCGCACCAACTGTCGCAGGAGGACTTGCAAGCGCATGCCAATGTGATAATGCG
AAACGCCGTAATGAAGCGAAAAATTGAGGAGCAGACCTCGAAGCTTATCAATGGCGGTGCCAAGCATCAG
GCACAGCAGCAATATCTAAACCGTGGCCAGCAACGCCAGGCTCGACCAGATGCCAACTCGAATGCCTTGC
TCCATGCCTTGATCTCTGGCGGTGGCAATAACCACGCCTCTGGTTATCCTATGAAAGGACAGCCGCAGCA
GCATCATTCCAATTTGAGATTCGGTGATAACCAAAACTTCCAATCTTTTGAGTCCAACCAGCCGCACTTC
GCCACGCAGTACAAGCAGCAATACCAACAGTCTCAGCAGCAACATCCCCATCAGCAGCCCCAACAGCTGA
ATTCGCTTCATCAGAACAACGCTGGAGCTGTCAATAGCTTCAATAAGGCCCAAATGCAAGCTCAATCAGC
TATTTCCATGCTGCCCAACAGCGGGGATGAGTTTCATTAAGCGGCCGCTCGAGTCTAGAGGGCCCGCGGT
TCGAAGGTAAGCCTATCCCTAACCCTCTCCTCGGTCTCGATTCTACGCGTACCGGTCATCATCACCATCA
CCATTGAGTTTAAACCCGCTGATCAGCCTCGACTGTGCCTTCTAAGGCCTGAGCTCGCTGATCAGCCTCG
ATCGAGGATCCAGACATGATAAGATACATTGATGAGTTTGGACAAACCACAACTAGAATGCAGTGAAAAA
AATGCTTTATTTGTGAAATTTGTGATGCTATTGCTTTATTTGTAACCATTATAAGCTGCAATAAACAAGT
TAACAACAACAATTGCATTCATTTTATGTTTCAGGTTCAGGGGGAGGTGTGGGAGGTTTTTTAAAGCAAG
TAAAACCTCTACAAATGTGGTATGGCTGATTATGATCAGTCGACCGATGCCCTTGAGAGCCTTCAACCCA
GTCAGCTCCTTCCGGTGGGCGCGGGGCATGACTATCGTCGCCGCACTTATGACTGTCTTCTTTATCATGC
AACTCGTAGGACAGGTGCCGGCAGCGCTCTGGGTCATTTTCGGCGAGGACCGCTTTCGCTGGAGCGCGAC
GATGATCGGCCTGTCGCTTGCGGTATTCGGAATCTTGCACGCCCTCGCTCAAGCCTTCGTCACTGGTCCC
GCCACCAAACGTTTCGGCGAGAAGCAGGCCATTATCGCCGGCATGGCGGCCGACGCGCTGGGCTACGTCT
TGCTGGCGTTCGCGACGCGAGGCTGGATGGCCTTCCCCATTATGATTCTTCTCGCTTCCGGCGGCATCGG
GATGCCCGCGTTGCAGGCCATGCTGTCCAGGCAGGTAGATGACGACCATCAGGGACAGCTTCAAGGATCG
CTCGCGGCTCTTACCAGCCAGCAAAAGGCCAGGAACCGTAAAAAGGCCGCGTTGCTGGCGTTTTTCCATA
GGCTCCGCCCCCCTGACGAGCATCACAAAAATCGACGCTCAAGTCAGAGGTGGCGAAACCCGACAGGACT
ATAAAGATACCAGGCGTTTCCCCCTGGAAGCTCCCTCGTGCGCTCTCCTGTTCCGACCCTGCCGCTTACC
GGATACCTGTCCGCCTTTCTCCCTTCGGGAAGCGTGGCGCTTTCTCAATGCTCACGCTGTAGGTATCTCA
GTTCGGTGTAGGTCGTTCGCTCCAAGCTGGGCTGTGTGCACGAACCCCCCGTTCAGCCCGACCGCTGCGC
CTTATCCGGTAACTATCGTCTTGAGTCCAACCCGGTAAGACACGACTTATCGCCACTGGCAGCAGCCACT
GGTAACAGGATTAGCAGAGCGAGGTATGTAGGCGGTGCTACAGAGTTCTTGAAGTGGTGGCCTAACTACG
GCTACACTAGAAGGACAGTATTTGGTATCTGCGCTCTGCTGAAGCCAGTTACCTTCGGAAAAAGAGTTGG
TAGCTCTTGATCCGGCAAACAAACCACCGCTGGTAGCGGTGGTTTTTTTGTTTGCAAGCAGCAGATTACG
CGCAGAAAAAAAGGATCTCAAGAAGATCCTTTGATCTTTTCTACGGGGTCTGACGCTCAGTGGAACGAAA
ACTCACGTTAAGGGATTTTGGTCATGAGATTATCAAAAAGGATCTTCACCTAGATCCTTTTAAATTAAAA
ATGAAGTTTTAAATCAATCTAAAGTATATATGAGTAAACTTGGTCTGACAGTTACCAATGCTTAATCAGT
GAGGCACCTATCTCAGCGATCTGTCTATTTCGTTCATCCATAGTTGCCTGACTCCCCGTCGTGTAGATAA
CTACGATACGGGAGGGCTTACCATCTGGCCCCAGTGCTGCAATGATACCGCGAGACCCACGCTCACCGGC
TCCAGATTTATCAGCAATAAACCAGCCAGCCGGAAGGGCCGAGCGCAGAAGTGGTCCTGCAACTTTATCC
GCCTCCATCCAGTCTATTAATTGTTGCCGGGAAGCTAGAGTAAGTAGTTCGCCAGTTAATAGTTTGCGCA
ACGTTGTTGCCATTGCTGCAGGCATCGTGGTGTCACGCTCGTCGTTTGGTATGGCTTCATTCAGCTCCGG
TTCCCAACGATCAAGGCGAGTTACATGATCCCCCATGTTGTGCAAAAAAGCGGTTAGCTCCTTCGGTCCT
CCGATCGTTGTCAGAAGTAAGTTGGCCGCAGTGTTATCACTCATGGTTATGGCAGCACTGCATAATTCTC
TTACTGTCATGCCATCCGTAAGATGCTTTTCTGTGACTGGTGAGTACTCAACCAAGTCATTCTGAGAATA
GTGTATGCGGCGACCGAGTTGCTCTTGCCCGGCGTCAACACGGGATAATACCGCGCCACATAGCAGAACT
TTAAAAGTGCTCATCATTGGAAAACGTTCTTCGGGGCGAAAACTCTCAAGGATCTTACCGCTGTTGAGAT
CCAGTTCGATGTAACCCACTCGTGCACCCAACTGATCTTCAGCATCTTTTACTTTCACCAGCGTTTCTGG
GTGAGCAAAAACAGGAAGGCAAAATGCCGCAAAAAAGGGAATAAGGGCGACACGGAAATGTTGAATACTC
ATACTCTTCCTTTTTCAATATTATTGAAGCATTTATCAGGGTTATTGTCTCATGAGCGGATACATATTTG
AATGTATTTAGAAAAATAAACAAATAGGGGTTCCGCGCACATTTCCCCGAAAAGTGCCACCTGACGTCTA
AGAAACCATTATTATCATGACATTAACCTATAAAAATAGGCGTATCACGAGGCCCTTTCGT
Features (pLannotate 1.2.2; 11 found; start..end, strand, type, name):
     56..2568    +  promoter       Ac5 promoter: Drosophila melanogaster actin 5C promoter
   2588..2653    +  CDS            N (fragment): REGN_LAMBD - Experimental evidence at protein level: Swiss-Prot protein existence level 1. Plays a role as a transcriptional antitermination factor that allows the virus to initiate its lytic phase. Activates expression of the delayed viral early genes by modifying host RNA polymerase (RNAP) into a form that is resistant to termination signals. This antitermination function requires the host NusA protein which serves to stabilize the interaction between antitermination protein N and host RNA polymerase. From Escherichia phage lambda (Bacteriophage lambda).
   2678..2704    +  CDS            3xHA (fragment): three tandem HA epitope tags
   2777..6127    +  CDS            cup: CUP_DROME - Also known as fs(2)cup. Experimental evidence at protein level: Swiss-Prot protein existence level 1. Adapter protein that plays a central role in localization of transcripts in the oocyte and in young embryos (PubMed:9118812). Maintains RNA targets in a repressed state by promoting their deadenylation and protects deadenylated mRNAs from further degradation (PubMed:21937713). Binds to and recruits eIF-4E to the 3'-UTR of some mRNA targets which prevents interaction between eIF4E1 and eIF4G (PubMed:14685270, PubMed:15465908, PubMed:21081899). This may contribute to translational re
   6166..6207    +  CDS            V5 tag: epitope tag from simian virus 5
   6307..6441    -  polyA_signal   SV40 poly(A) signal: SV40 polyadenylation signal
   6464..6548    -  CDS            large T antigen (fragment): large T antigen from SV40 (simian virus 40)
   6549..7019    +  CDS            TcR (fragment): tetracycline efflux protein; tet; confers resistance to tetracycline
   7063..7651    -  rep_origin     ori: high-copy-number ColE1/pMB1/pBR322/pUC origin of replication
   7822..8682    -  CDS            AmpR: β-lactamase; bla; confers resistance to ampicillin, carbenicillin, and related antibiotics
   8683..8787    -  promoter       AmpR promoter: bla
