[The description below was written by a language model from this plasmid's Addgene catalogue record and pLannotate feature annotations shown in this document.]
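Description:
pAc5.1B-lambdaN-HA-DmCup-4Ala-mut_C is an 8.9 kb insect expression plasmid. The catalogue lists the backbone as unknown, but the name and the annotated parts point to a pAc5.1-type vector. It is maintained in E. coli through a ColE1/pUC-family origin and selected with ampicillin via a β-lactamase gene under its own bla promoter. The annotation describes this origin as high copy, whereas the catalogue lists the plasmid as low copy. Short fragments annotated as a tetracycline resistance gene and SV40 large T antigen appear to be non-functional backbone remnants. No selectable marker for insect cells is annotated, which suggests transient transfection.

Expression is driven by the constitutive Drosophila melanogaster actin 5C promoter. Downstream lies a fusion reading frame that begins with a short fragment of the bacteriophage lambda N protein, followed by an HA epitope (annotated as a fragment of a 3xHA tag) and then the Drosophila cup coding sequence. A V5 tag sequence from the vector sits after the insert, but the record does not say whether it is in frame or translated. An SV40 polyadenylation signal follows the cassette.

The lambda N peptide binds BoxB RNA hairpins, so a fusion of this kind is typically used to tether the protein to a BoxB-containing reporter mRNA, while the HA tag allows detection. CUP is an eIF4E-binding adapter protein that represses target mRNAs by promoting their deadenylation and protecting the deadenylated transcripts from further degradation. The insert is a "4Ala" mutant, presumably carrying four alanine substitutions, but the record does not state which residues are changed or what the "_C" suffix means.
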