Addgene plasmid #146031: pAc5.1B-lambdaN-HA-DmCup-4Ala-mut_C
Purpose: Insect Expression of DmCup-4Ala-mut
Depositing lab: Elisa Izaurralde. Depositing organization: Max Planck Institute for Developmental Biology. Publication: CUP promotes deadenylation and inhibits decapping of mRNA targets. Igreja C, Izaurralde E. Genes Dev. 2011 Sep 15;25(18):1955-67. doi: 10.1101/gad.17136311. PubMed 21937713.
Backbone
  Vector backbone: Unknown
  Vector type: Insect Expression
Growth in bacteria
  Bacterial resistance: Ampicillin, 100 μg/mL
  Growth temperature: 37°C
  Growth strain: DH5alpha
  Copy number: Low Copy
Gene/Insert
  Gene/Insert name: DmCup-4Ala-mut
  Species: D. melanogaster (fly)
  Entrez Gene: cup (a.k.a. Dmel_CG11181, CG11181, CUP, Cup, DmCup, Dmel\CG11181, fs(1)cup, fs(2)cup, i239)
  Cloning method: Unknown
Terms and licenses: Academic/Nonprofit Terms; Industry Terms: Not Available to Industry
Depositor comments: Plasmids from this collection were made available to the research community and donated after the lab closed. Please note that the sequence provided by the depositing laboratory may be theoretical/predicted or based on Sanger sequencing results. There may be discrepancies between sequencing results obtained by Addgene and the depositor sequence. If an Addgene verified sequence is not available, please contact before placing your order to request that our lab fully sequence the plasmid.
How to cite: pAc5.1B-lambdaN-HA-DmCup-4Ala-mut_C was a gift from Elisa Izaurralde (Addgene plasmid # 146031 ; http://n2t.net/addgene:146031 ; RRID:Addgene_146031)
